Addgene plasmid #148325: pT7-V5-SBP-C1-HsYTHDF2_AB
Purpose: Mammalian Expression of HsYTHDF2
Depositing lab: Elisa Izaurralde. Depositing organization: Max Planck Institute for Developmental Biology.
Backbone
  Vector backbone: Unknown
  Vector type: Mammalian Expression
Growth in bacteria
  Bacterial resistance: Kanamycin, 50 μg/mL
  Growth temperature: 37°C
  Growth strain: DH5alpha
  Copy number: High Copy
Gene/Insert
  Gene/Insert name: HsYTHDF2
  Species: H. sapiens (human)
  Entrez Gene: YTHDF2 (a.k.a. CAHL, DF2, HGRG8, NY-REN-2)
  Cloning method: Unknown
Terms and licenses: Academic/Nonprofit Terms; Industry Terms: Not Available to Industry
Depositor comments: Plasmids from this collection were made available to the research community and donated after the lab closed. Please note that the sequence provided by the depositing laboratory may be theoretical/predicted or based on Sanger sequencing results. There may be discrepancies between sequencing results obtained by Addgene and the depositor sequence. If an Addgene verified sequence is not available, please contact before placing your order to request that our lab fully sequence the plasmid.
How to cite: pT7-V5-SBP-C1-HsYTHDF2_AB was a gift from Elisa Izaurralde (Addgene plasmid # 148325 ; http://n2t.net/addgene:148325 ; RRID:Addgene_148325)
