[The description below was written by a language model from this plasmid's Addgene catalogue record and pLannotate feature annotations shown in this document.]
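Description:
pT7-V5-SBP-C1-HsYTHDF2_AB is a 5,949 nt mammalian expression plasmid encoding human YTHDF2, a protein also listed under the aliases CAHL, DF2, HGRG8 and NY-REN-2. The record gives the backbone as unknown. The annotated layout shows a CMV enhancer and promoter upstream of the cassette, an SV40 polyadenylation signal downstream, and a dual-purpose NeoR/KanR marker. In bacteria the plasmid replicates from a high-copy ColE1/pUC-type origin and is selected with kanamycin. The aminoglycoside phosphotransferase gene is preceded by both a bacterial (bla) promoter and the SV40 enhancer/early promoter, and it ends at an HSV TK poly(A) signal. This arrangement would also allow G418 selection in mammalian cells. An f1 origin is present as well.

The expression cassette places a T7 promoter between the CMV promoter and the coding region, so the same insert could in principle be transcribed by T7 RNA polymerase in vitro as well as by RNA polymerase II in transfected cells. The open reading frame starts with a V5 epitope tag, followed by a streptavidin-binding peptide (SBP) and then the YTHDF2 coding sequence, giving an N-terminally V5-SBP-tagged protein. V5 allows antibody detection or immunoprecipitation, and SBP allows capture on streptavidin resin, which suits pulldown and interaction experiments. The record itself states only mammalian expression as the purpose.

Several short annotated fragments (HIV-1 LTR, SV40 large T antigen, ble, bGH poly(A)) are probably backbone remnants or partial similarity hits rather than functional elements. The depositor notes that the supplied sequence may be theoretical or based on Sanger reads.
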