Features (pLannotate 1.2.2; 18 found; start..end, strand, type, name):
     61..364     +  enhancer       CMV enhancer: human cytomegalovirus immediate early enhancer
    365..568     +  promoter       CMV promoter: human cytomegalovirus (CMV) immediate early promoter
    564..597     +  LTR            5' LTR (truncated) (fragment): truncated 5' long terminal repeat (LTR) from HIV-1
    613..631     +  promoter       T7 promoter: promoter for bacteriophage T7 RNA polymerase
    668..709     +  CDS            V5 tag: epitope tag from simian virus 5
    731..844     +  CDS            SBP: streptavidin-binding peptide selected from a peptide library; binds streptavidin with nanomolar affinity (Keefe et al., 2001)
    857..2593    +  CDS            YTHDF2: YTHD2_HUMAN - Also known as HGRG8 From Homo sapiens (Human).
   2596..2618    +  misc_feature   MCS (fragment): multiple cloning site
   2630..2714    +  CDS            large T antigen (fragment): large T antigen from SV40 (simian virus 40)
   2737..2858    +  polyA_signal   SV40 poly(A) signal: SV40 polyadenylation signal
   2892..3320    -  rep_origin     f1 ori (sequence partly withheld): f1 bacteriophage origin of replication; arrow indicates direction of (+) strand synthesis
   3347..3451    +  promoter       AmpR promoter: bla
   3453..3810    +  promoter       SV40 promoter: SV40 enhancer and early promoter
   3845..4639    +  CDS            NeoR/KanR: aminoglycoside phosphotransferase from Tn5; aph(3')-II (or nptII); confers resistance to neomycin, kanamycin, and G418 (Geneticin®)
   4660..4812    +  CDS            ble (fragment): BLE_KLEPN - Experimental evidence at protein level: Swiss-Prot protein existence level 1. Binding protein with a strong affinity to the bleomycin family of antibiotics. Binds to CL990; an antimitotic-antibiotic compound. From Klebsiella pneumoniae.
   4871..4918    +  polyA_signal   HSV TK poly(A) signal: herpes simplex virus thymidine kinase polyadenylation signal (Cole and Stacy, 1985)
   5009..5025    -  polyA_signal   bGH poly(A) signal (fragment): bovine growth hormone polyadenylation signal
   5247..5835    +  rep_origin     ori: high-copy-number ColE1/pMB1/pBR322/pUC origin of replication
>Addgene plasmid #148325 | pT7-V5-SBP-C1-HsYTHDF2_AB | depositor full sequence | sequence record 290773 | Full Sequence
TAGTTATTAATAGTAATCAATTACGGGGTCATTAGTTCATAGCCCATATATGGAGTTCCGCGTTACATAA
CTTACGGTAAATGGCCCGCCTGGCTGACCGCCCAACGACCCCCGCCCATTGACGTCAATAATGACGTATG
TTCCCATAGTAACGCCAATAGGGACTTTCCATTGACGTCAATGGGTGGAGTATTTACGGTAAACTGCCCA
CTTGGCAGTACATCAAGTGTATCATATGCCAAGTACGCCCCCTATTGACGTCAATGACGGTAAATGGCCC
GCCTGGCATTATGCCCAGTACATGACCTTATGGGACTTTCCTACTTGGCAGTACATCTACGTATTAGTCA
TCGCTATTACCATGGTGATGCGGTTTTGGCAGTACATCAATGGGCGTGGATAGCGGTTTGACTCACGGGG
ATTTCCAAGTCTCCACCCCATTGACGTCAATGGGAGTTTGTTTTGGCACCAAAATCAACGGGACTTTCCA
AAATGTCGTAACAACTCCGCCCCATTGACGCAAATGGGCGGTAGGCGTGTACGGTGGGAGGTCTATATAA
GCAGAGCTCTCTGGCTAACTAGAGAACCCACTGCTTACTGGCTTATCGAAATTAATACGACTCACTATAG
GGAGACCCAAGCTCTAGCGCTACCGGTCGCCACCATGGGTAAGCCTATCCCTAACCCTCTCCTCGGTCTC
GATTCTACGCCCGGAAGCGGTAGCGGTACGATGGACGAGAAGACCACCGGCTGGGGGGGCGGCCACGTGG
TGGAGGGCCTGGCCGGCGAGCTGGAGCAGCTGCGGGCCAGGCTGGAGCACCACCCTCAGGGCCAGCGGGA
GCCCAGATCTCGAGCAATGTCGGCCAGCAGCCTCTTGGAGCAGAGACCAAAAGGTCAAGGAAACAAAGTA
CAAAATGGATCTGTACATCAAAAGGATGGATTAAACGATGATGATTTTGAACCTTACTTGAGTCCACAGG
CAAGGCCCAATAATGCATATACTGCCATGTCAGATTCCTACTTACCCAGTTACTACAGTCCCTCCATTGG
CTTCTCCTATTCTTTGGGTGAAGCTGCTTGGTCTACGGGGGGTGACACAGCCATGCCCTACTTAACTTCT
TATGGACAGCTGAGCAACGGAGAGCCCCACTTCCTACCAGATGCAATGTTTGGGCAACCAGGAGCCCTAG
GTAGCACTCCATTTCTTGGTCAGCATGGTTTTAATTTCTTTCCCAGTGGGATTGACTTCTCAGCATGGGG
AAATAACAGTTCTCAGGGACAGTCTACTCAGAGCTCTGGATATAGTAGCAATTATGCTTATGCACCTAGC
TCCTTAGGTGGAGCCATGATTGATGGACAGTCAGCTTTTGCCAATGAGACCCTCAATAAGGCTCCTGGCA
TGAATACTATAGACCAAGGGATGGCAGCACTGAAGTTGGGTAGCACAGAAGTTGCAAGCAATGTTCCAAA
AGTTGTAGGTTCTGCTGTTGGTAGCGGGTCCATTACTAGTAACATCGTGGCTTCCAATAGTTTGCCTCCA
GCCACCATTGCTCCTCCAAAACCAGCATCTTGGGCTGATATTGCTAGCAAGCCTGCAAAACAGCAACCTA
AACTGAAGACCAAGAATGGCATTGCAGGGTCAAGTCTTCCGCCACCCCCGATAAAGCATAACATGGATAT
TGGAACTTGGGATAACAAGGGTCCCGTTGCAAAAGCCCCCTCACAGGCTTTGGTTCAGAATATAGGTCAG
CCAACCCAGGGGTCTCCTCAGCCTGTAGGTCAGCAGGCTAACAATAGCCCACCAGTGGCTCAGGCATCAG
TAGGGCAACAGACACAGCCATTGCCTCCACCTCCACCACAGCCTGCCCAGCTTTCAGTCCAGCAACAGGC
AGCTCAGCCAACCCGCTGGGTAGCACCTCGGAACCGTGGCAGTGGGTTCGGTCATAATGGGGTGGATGGT
AATGGAGTAGGACAGTCTCAGGCTGGTTCTGGATCTACTCCTTCAGAACCCCACCCAGTGTTGGAGAAGC
TTCGGTCCATTAATAACTATAACCCCAAAGATTTTGACTGGAATCTGAAACATGGCCGGGTTTTCATCAT
TAAGAGCTACTCTGAGGACGATATTCACCGTTCCATTAAGTATAATATTTGGTGCAGCACAGAGCATGGT
AACAAGAGACTGGATGCTGCTTATCGTTCCATGAACGGGAAAGGCCCCGTTTACTTACTTTTCAGTGTCA
ACGGCAGTGGACACTTCTGTGGCGTGGCAGAAATGAAATCTGCTGTGGACTACAACACATGTGCAGGTGT
GTGGTCCCAGGACAAATGGAAGGGTCGTTTTGATGTCAGGTGGATTTTTGTGAAGGACGTTCCCAATAGC
CAACTGCGACACATTCGCCTAGAGAACAACGAGAATAAACCAGTGACCAACTCTAGGGACACTCAGGAAG
TGCCTCTGGAAAAGGCTAAGCAGGTGTTGAAAATTATAGCCAGCTACAAGCACACCACTTCCATTTTTGA
TGACTTCTCACACTATGAGAAACGCCAAGAGGAAGAAGAAAGTGTTAAAAAGGAACGTCAAGGTCGTGGG
AAATAACCGCGGGCCCGGGATCCACCGGATCTAGATAACTGATCATAATCAGCCATACCACATTTGTAGA
GGTTTTACTTGCTTTAAAAAACCTCCCACACCTCCCCCTGAACCTGAAACATAAAATGAATGCAATTGTT
GTTGTTAACTTGTTTATTGCAGCTTATAATGGTTACAAATAAAGCAATAGCATCACAAATTTCACAAATA
AAGCATTTTTTTCACTGCATTCTAGTTGTGGTTTGTCCAAACTCATCAATGTATCTTAACGCGTAAATTG
TAAGCGTTAATATTTTGTTAAAATTCGCGTTAAATTTTTGTTAAATCAGCTCATTTTTTAACCAATAGGC
CGAAATCGGCAAAATCCCTTATAAATCAAAAGAATAGACCGAGATAGGGT
[37 nt withheld, positions 2991-3027]
AAAGAACGTGGACTCCAACGTCAAAGG
[49 nt withheld, positions 3055-3103]
T
[91 nt withheld, positions 3105-3195]
G
[124 nt withheld, positions 3197-3320]
CAGGTGGCACTTTTCGGGGAAATGTGCGCGGAACCCCTATTTGTTTATTTTTCTAAATACATTCAAATAT
GTATCCGCTCATGAGACAATAACCCTGATAAATGCTTCAATAATATTGAAAAAGGAAGAGTCCTGAGGCG
GAAAGAACCAGCTGTGGAATGTGTGTCAGTTAGGGTGTGGAAAGTCCCCAGGCTCCCCAGCAGGCAGAAG
TATGCAAAGCATGCATCTCAATTAGTCAGCAACCAGGTGTGGAAAGTCCCCAGGCTCCCCAGCAGGCAGA
AGTATGCAAAGCATGCATCTCAATTAGTCAGCAACCATAGTCCCGCCCCTAACTCCGCCCATCCCGCCCC
TAACTCCGCCCAGTTCCGCCCATTCTCCGCCCCATGGCTGACTAATTTTTTTTATTTATGCAGAGGCCGA
GGCCGCCTCGGCCTCTGAGCTATTCCAGAAGTAGTGAGGAGGCTTTTTTGGAGGCCTAGGCTTTTGCAAA
GATCGATCAAGAGACAGGATGAGGATCGTTTCGCATGATTGAACAAGATGGATTGCACGCAGGTTCTCCG
GCCGCTTGGGTGGAGAGGCTATTCGGCTATGACTGGGCACAACAGACAATCGGCTGCTCTGATGCCGCCG
TGTTCCGGCTGTCAGCGCAGGGGCGCCCGGTTCTTTTTGTCAAGACCGACCTGTCCGGTGCCCTGAATGA
ACTGCAAGACGAGGCAGCGCGGCTATCGTGGCTGGCCACGACGGGCGTTCCTTGCGCAGCTGTGCTCGAC
GTTGTCACTGAAGCGGGAAGGGACTGGCTGCTATTGGGCGAAGTGCCGGGGCAGGATCTCCTGTCATCTC
ACCTTGCTCCTGCCGAGAAAGTATCCATCATGGCTGATGCAATGCGGCGGCTGCATACGCTTGATCCGGC
TACCTGCCCATTCGACCACCAAGCGAAACATCGCATCGAGCGAGCACGTACTCGGATGGAAGCCGGTCTT
GTCGATCAGGATGATCTGGACGAAGAGCATCAGGGGCTCGCGCCAGCCGAACTGTTCGCCAGGCTCAAGG
CGAGCATGCCCGACGGCGAGGATCTCGTCGTGACCCATGGCGATGCCTGCTTGCCGAATATCATGGTGGA
AAATGGCCGCTTTTCTGGATTCATCGACTGTGGCCGGCTGGGTGTGGCGGACCGCTATCAGGACATAGCG
TTGGCTACCCGTGATATTGCTGAAGAGCTTGGCGGCGAATGGGCTGACCGCTTCCTCGTGCTTTACGGTA
TCGCCGCTCCCGATTCGCAGCGCATCGCCTTCTATCGCCTTCTTGACGAGTTCTTCTGAGCGGGACTCTG
GGGTTCGAAATGACCGACCAAGCGACGCCCAACCTGCCATCACGAGATTTCGATTCCACCGCCGCCTTCT
ATGAAAGGTTGGGCTTCGGAATCGTTTTCCGGGACGCCGGCTGGATGATCCTCCAGCGCGGGGATCTCAT
GCTGGAGTTCTTCGCCCACCCTAGGGGGAGGCTAACTGAAACACGGAAGGAGACAATACCGGAAGGAACC
CGCGCTATGACGGCAATAAAAAGACAGAATAAAACGCACGGTGTTGGGTCGTTTGTTCATAAACGCGGGG
TTCGGTCCCAGGGCTGGCACTCTGTCGATACCCCACCGAGACCCCATTGGGGCCAATACGCCCGCGTTTC
TTCCTTTTCCCCACCCCACCCCCCAAGTTCGGGTGAAGGCCCAGGGCTCGCAGCCAACGTCGGGGCGGCA
GGCCCTGCCATAGCCTCAGGTTACTCATATATACTTTAGATTGATTTAAAACTTCATTTTTAATTTAAAA
GGATCTAGGTGAAGATCCTTTTTGATAATCTCATGACCAAAATCCCTTAACGTGAGTTTTCGTTCCACTG
AGCGTCAGACCCCGTAGAAAAGATCAAAGGATCTTCTTGAGATCCTTTTTTTCTGCGCGTAATCTGCTGC
TTGCAAACAAAAAAACCACCGCTACCAGCGGTGGTTTGTTTGCCGGATCAAGAGCTACCAACTCTTTTTC
CGAAGGTAACTGGCTTCAGCAGAGCGCAGATACCAAATACTGTCCTTCTAGTGTAGCCGTAGTTAGGCCA
CCACTTCAAGAACTCTGTAGCACCGCCTACATACCTCGCTCTGCTAATCCTGTTACCAGTGGCTGCTGCC
AGTGGCGATAAGTCGTGTCTTACCGGGTTGGACTCAAGACGATAGTTACCGGATAAGGCGCAGCGGTCGG
GCTGAACGGGGGGTTCGTGCACACAGCCCAGCTTGGAGCGAACGACCTACACCGAACTGAGATACCTACA
GCGTGAGCTATGAGAAAGCGCCACGCTTCCCGAAGGGAGAAAGGCGGACAGGTATCCGGTAAGCGGCAGG
GTCGGAACAGGAGAGCGCACGAGGGAGCTTCCAGGGGGAAACGCCTGGTATCTTTATAGTCCTGTCGGGT
TTCGCCACCTCTGACTTGAGCGTCGATTTTTGTGATGCTCGTCAGGGGGGCGGAGCCTATGGAAAAACGC
CAGCAACGCGGCCTTTTTACGGTTCCTGGCCTTTTGCTGGCCTTTTGCTCACATGTTCTTTCCTGCGTTA
TCCCCTGATTCTGTGGATAACCGTATTACCGCCATGCAT
